>Addgene plasmid #154689 | pEPYC1CB0427 | depositor full sequence | sequence record 299620 | pEPYC1CB0427 sequence 7026 bps
GCAATTGTCTTCTGCACGAAGTGGTTTAAACTATCAGTGTTTGACAGGATATATTGGCGGGTAAACCTAA
GAGAAAAGAGCGTTTATTAGAATAATCGGATATTTAAAAGGGCGTGAAAAGGTTTATCCGTTCGTCCATT
TGTATGTGCATGCCAACCACAGGGTTCCCCAGATCAGGCGCTGGCTGCTGAACCCCCAGCCGGAACTGAC
CCCACAAGGCCCTAGCGTTTGCAATGCACCAGGTCATCATTGACCCAGGCGTGTTCCACCAGGCCGCTGC
CTCGCAACTCTTCGCAGGCTTCGCCGACCTGCTCGCGCCACTTCTTCACGCGGGTGGAATCCGATCCGCA
CATGAGGCGGAAGGTTTCCAGCTTGAGCGGGTACGGCTCCCGGTGCGAGCTGAAATAGTCGAACATCCGT
CGGGCCGTCGGCGACAGCTTGCGGTACTTCTCCCATATGAATTTCGTGTAGTGGTCGCCAGCAAACAGCA
CGACGATTTCCTCGTCGATCAGGACCTGGCAACGGGACGTTTTCTTGCCACGGTCCAGGACGCGGAAGCG
GTGCAGCAGCGACACCGATTCCAGGTGCCCAACGCGGTCGGACGTGAAGCCCATCGCCGTCGCCTGTAGG
CGCGACAGGCATTCCTCGGCCTTCGTGTAATACCGGCCATTGATCGACCAGCCCAGGTCCTGGCAAAGCT
CGTAGAACGTGAAGGTGATCGGCTCGCCGATAGGGGTGCGCTTCGCGTACTCCAACACCTGCTGCCACAC
CAGTTCGTCATCGTCGGCCCGCAGCTCGACGCCGGTGTAGGTGATCTTCACGTCCTTGTTGACGTGGAAA
ATGACCTTGTTTTGCAGCGCCTCGCGCGGGATTTTCTTGTTGCGCGTGGTGAACAGGGCAGAGCGGGCCG
TGTCGTTTGGCATCGCTCGCATCGTGTCCGGCCACGGCGCAATATCGAACAAGGAAAGCTGCATTTCCTT
GATCTGCTGCTTCGTGTGTTTCAGCAACGCGGCCTGCTTGGCCTCGCTGACCTGTTTTGCCAGGTCCTCG
CCGGCGGTTTTTCGCTTCTTGGTCGTCATAGTTCCTCGCGTGTCGATGGTCATCGACTTCGCCAAACCTG
CCGCCTCCTGTTCAAGACGACGCGAACGCTCCACGGCGGCCGATGGCGCGGGCAGGGCAGGGGGAGCCAG
TTGCACGCTGTCGCGCTCGATCTTGGCCGTAGCTTGCTGGACCATCGAGCCGACGGACTGGAAGGTTTCG
CGGGGCGCACGCATGACGGTGCGGCTTGCGATGGTTTCGGCATCCTCGGCGGAAAACCCCGCGTCGATCA
GTTCTTGCCTGTATGCCTTCCGGTCAAACGTCCGATTCATTCACCCTCCTTGCGGGATTGCCCCGACTCA
CGCCGGGGCAATGTGCCCTTATTCCTGATTTGACCCGCCTGGTGCCTTGGTGTCCAGATAATCCACCTTA
TCGGCAATGAAGTCGGTCCCGTAGACCGTCTGGCCGTCCTTCTCGTACTTGGTATTCCGAATCTTGCCCT
GCACGAATACCAGCGACCCCTTGCCCAAATACTTGCCGTGGGCCTCGGCCTGAGAGCCAAAACACTTGAT
GCGGAAGAAGTCGGTGCGCTCCTGCTTGTCGCCGGCATCGTTGCGCCACATCTAGGATCTGCCAGGAACC
GTAAAAAGGCCGCGTTGCTGGCGTTTTTCCATAGGCTCCGCCCCCCTGACGAGCATCACAAAAATCGACG
CTCAAGTCAGAGGTGGCGAAACCCGACAGGACTATAAAGATACCAGGCGTTTCCCCCTGGAAGCTCCCTC
GTGCGCTCTCCTGTTCCGACCCTGCCGCTTACCGGATACCTGTCCGCCTTTCTCCCTTCGGGAAGCGTGG
CGCTTTCTCATAGCTCACGCTGTAGGTATCTCAGTTCGGTGTAGGTCGTTCGCTCCAAGCTGGGCTGTGT
GCACGAACCCCCCGTTCAGCCCGACCGCTGCGCCTTATCCGGTAACTATCGTCTTGAGTCCAACCCGGTA
AGACACGACTTATCGCCACTGGCAGCAGCCACTGGTAACAGGATTAGCAGAGCGAGGTATGTAGGCGGTG
CTACAGAGTTCTTGAAGTGGTGGCCTAACTACGGCTACACTAGAAGAACAGTATTTGGTATCTGCGCTCT
GCTGAAGCCAGTTACCTTCGGAAAAAGAGTTGGTAGCTCTTGATCCGGCAAACAAACCACCGCTGGTAGC
GGTGGTTTTTTTGTTTGCAAGCAGCAGATTACGCGCAGAAAAAAAGGATCTCAAGAAGATCCTTTGATCT
TTTCTACGGGGTCTGACGCTCAGTGGAACGAAAACTCACGTTAAGGGATTTTGGTCATGAGATTATCAAA
AAGGATCTTCACCTAGATCCTTTTAAATTAAAAATGAAGTTTTAAATCAATCTAAAGTATATATGAGTAA
ACTTGGTCTGACAGTTACCAATGCTTAATCAGTGAGGCACCTATCTCAGCGATCTGTCTATTTCGTTCAT
CCATAGTTGCCTGACTCCCCGTCGTGTAGATAACTACGATACGGGAGGGCTTACCATCTGGCCCCAGTGC
TGCAATGATACCGCGAGAACCACGCTCACCGGCTCCAGATTTATCAGCAATAAACCAGCCAGCCGGAAGG
GCCGAGCGCAGAAGTGGTCCTGCAACTTTATCCGCCTCCATCCAGTCTATTAATTGTTGCCGGGAAGCTA
GAGTAAGTAGTTCGCCAGTTAATAGTTTGCGCAACGTTGTTGCCATTGCTACAGGCATCGTGGTGTCACG
CTCGTCGTTTGGTATGGCTTCATTCAGCTCCGGTTCCCAACGATCAAGGCGAGTTACATGATCCCCCATG
TTGTGCAAAAAAGCGGTTAGCTCCTTCGGTCCTCCGATCGTTGTCAGAAGTAAGTTGGCCGCAGTGTTAT
CACTCATGGTTATGGCAGCACTGCATAATTCTCTTACTGTCATGCCATCCGTAAGATGCTTTTCTGTGAC
TGGTGAGTACTCAACCAAGTCATTCTGAGAATAGTGTATGCGGCGACCGAGTTGCTCTTGCCCGGCGTCA
ATACGGGATAATACCGCGCCACATAGCAGAACTTTAAAAGTGCTCATCATTGGAAAACGTTCTTCGGGGC
GAAAACTCTCAAGGATCTTACCGCTGTTGAGATCCAGTTCGATGTAACCCACTCGTGCACCCAACTGATC
TTCAGCATCTTTTACTTTCACCAGCGTTTCTGGGTGAGCAAAAACAGGAAGGCAAAATGCCGCAAAAAAG
GGAATAAGGGCGACACGGAAATGTTGAATACTCATACTCTTCCTTTTTCAATATTATTGAAGCATTTATC
AAGGTTATTGTCTCATGAGCGGATACATATTTGAATGTATTTAGAAAAATAAACAAATAGGGGTTCCGCG
CACGAATTGGCCAGCGCTGCCATTTTTGGGGTGAGGCCGTTCGCGGCCGAGGGGCGCAGCCCCTGGGGGG
ATGGGAGGCCCGCGTTAGCGGGCCGGGAGGGTTCGAGAAGGGGGGGCACCCCCCTTCGGCGTGCGCGGTC
ACGCGCACAGGGCGCAGCCCTGGTTAAAAACAAGGTTTATAAATATTGGTTTAAAAGCAGGTTAAAAGAC
AGGTTAGCGGTGGCCGAAAAACGGGCGGAAACCCTTGCAAATGCTGGATTTTCTGCCTGTGGACAGCCCC
TCAAATGTCAATAGGTGCGCCCCTCATCTGTCAGCACTCTGCCCCTCAAGTGTCAAGGATCGCGCCCCTC
ATCTGTCAGTAGTCGCGCCCCTCAAGTGTCAATACCGCAGGGCACTTATCCCCAGGCTTGTCCACATCAT
CTGTGGGAAACTCGCGTAAAATCAGGCGTTTTCGCCGATTTGCGAGGCTGGCCAGCTCCACGTCGCCGGC
CGAAATCGAGCCTGCCCCTCATCTGTCAACGCCGCGCCGGGTGAGTCGGCCCCTCAAGTGTCAACGTCCG
CCCCTCATCTGTCAGTGAGGGCCAAGTTTTCCGCGAGGTATCCACAACGCCGGCGGCCGCGGTGTCTCGC
ACACGGCTTCGACGGCGTTTCTGGCGCGTTTGCAGGGCCATAGACGGCCGCCAGCCCAGCGGCGAGGGCA
ACCAGCCCGGTGAGCGTCGCAAAGGAGATCCTGATCTGACTGATGGGCTGCCTGTATCGAGTGGTGATTT
TGTGCCGAGCTGCCGGTCGGGGAGCTGTTGGCTGGCTGGTGGCAGGATATATTGTGGTGTAAACAAATTG
ACGCTTAGACAACTTAATAACACATTGCGGACGTTTTTAATGTACTGGGGTGGATGCAGTGGGCCCCACT
CTGTGAAGACAATGCCGAATTCGGATCCGGAGGGAGGCGTGTCGTTTTAGTGAGGAACCACGTCTACAAA
ACCACGTCTACAAAACCACGTCTACAACTATATAAGGTTTTGCTATTCATTGAAAGCAGTAGTGACTGAT
TTGTATATAATGTACTGTATTTTTACAACAATTACCAACAACAACAAACAACAAACAACATTACAATTAC
TATTTACAATTACAATGGAGGACGCCAAAAACATAAAGAAAGGCCCGGCGCCATTCTATCCGCTGGAAGA
TGGAACCGCTGGAGAGCAACTGCATAAGGCTATGAAGAGATACGCCCTGGTTCCTGGAACAATTGCTTTT
ACAGATGCACATATCGAGGTGGACATCACTTACGCTGAGTACTTCGAAATGTCCGTTCGGTTGGCAGAAG
CTATGAAACGATATGGGCTGAATACAAATCACAGAATCGTCGTATGCAGTGAAAACTCTCTTCAATTCTT
TATGCCGGTGTTGGGCGCGTTATTTATCGGAGTTGCAGTTGCGCCCGCGAACGACATTTATAATGAACGT
GAATTGCTCAACAGTATGGGCATTTCGCAGCCTACCGTGGTGTTCGTTTCCAAAAAGGGGTTGCAAAAAA
TTTTGAACGTGCAAAAAAAGCTCCCAATCATCCAAAAAATTATTATCATGGATTCTAAAACGGATTACCA
GGGATTTCAGTCGATGTACACGTTCGTCACATCTCATCTACCTCCCGGTTTTAATGAATACGATTTTGTG
CCAGAGTCCTTCGATAGGGACAAGACAATTGCACTGATCATGAACTCCTCTGGATCTACTGGTCTGCCTA
AAGGTGTCGCTCTGCCTCATAGAACTGCCTGCGTGAGATTCTCGCATGCCAGAGATCCTATTTTTGGCAA
TCAAATCATTCCGGATACTGCGATTTTAAGTGTTGTTCCATTCCATCACGGTTTTGGAATGTTTACTACA
CTCGGATATTTGATATGTGGATTTCGAGTCGTCTTAATGTATAGATTTGAAGAAGAACTGTTTCTGAGGA
GCCTTCAGGATTACAAGATTCAAAGTGCGCTGCTGGTGCCAACCCTATTCTCCTTCTTCGCCAAAAGCAC
TCTGATTGACAAATACGATTTATCTAATTTACACGAAATTGCTTCTGGTGGCGCTCCCCTCTCTAAGGAA
GTCGGGGAAGCGGTTGCCAAGAGGTTCCATCTGCCAGGTATCAGGCAAGGATATGGGCTCACTGAGACTA
CATCAGCTATTCTGATTACACCCGAGGGGGATGATAAACCGGGCGCGGTCGGTAAAGTTGTTCCATTTTT
TGAAGCGAAGGTTGTGGATCTGGATACCGGGAAAACGCTGGGCGTTAATCAAAGAGGCGAACTGTGTGTG
AGAGGTCCTATGATTATGTCCGGTTATGTAAACAATCCGGAAGCGACCAACGCCTTGATTGACAAGGATG
GATGGCTACATTCTGGAGACATAGCTTACTGGGACGAGGACGAACACTTCTTCATCGTTGACCGCCTGAA
GTCTCTGATTAAGTACAAAGGCTATCAGGTGGCTCCCGCTGAATTGGAATCCATCTTGCTCCAACACCCC
AACATCTTCGACGCAGGTGTCGCAGGTCTGCCCGACGATGACGCCGGTGAACTTCCCGCCGCCGTTGTTG
TTTTGGAGCACGGAAAGACGATGACGGAAAAAGAGATCGTGGATTACGTCGCCAGTCAAGTAACAACCGC
GAAAAAGTTGCGCGGAGGAGTTGTGTTTGTGGACGAAGTACCGAAAGGTCTTACCGGAAAACTCGACGCA
AGAAAAATCAGAGAGATCCTCATAAAGGCCAAGAAGGGCGGAAAGATCGCCGTGGGTTCGGATTATAAGG
ACCATGACGGAGACTATAAGGACCATGACCTCGACGCTGCAGCAGCGGATTATAAGGACGATGACGATAA
GTGAGCTTGTCCTGCTTTAATGAGATATGCGAGAAGCCTATGATCGCATGATATTTGCTTTCAATTCTGT
TGTGCACGTTGTAAAAAACCTGAGCATGTGTAGCTCAGATCCTTACCGCCGGTTTCGGTTCATTCTAATG
AATATATCACCCGTTACTATCGTATTTTTATGAATAATATTCTCCGTTCAATTTACTGATTGTACCCTAC
TACTTATATGTACAATATTAAAATGAAAACAATATATTGTGCTGAATAGGTTTATAGCGACATCTATGAT
AGAGCGCCACAATAACAAACAATTGCGTTTTATTATTACAAATCCAATTTTAAAAAAAGCGGCAGAACCG
GTCAAACCTAAAAGACTGATTACATAAATCTTATTCAAATTTCAAAAGTGCCCCAGGGGCTAGTATCTAC
GACACACCGAGCGGCGAACTAATAACGCTCACTGAAGGGAACTCCGGTTCCCCGCCGGCGCGCATGGGTG
AGATTCCTTGAAGTTGAGTATTGGCCGTCCGCTCTACCGAAAGTTACGGGCACCATTCAACCCGGTCCAG
CACGGCGGCCGGGTAACCGACTTGCTGCCCCGAGAATTATGCAGCATTTTTTTGGTGTATGTGGGCCCCA
AATGAAGTGCAGGTCAAACCTTGACAGTGACGACAAATCGTTGGGCGGGTCCAGGGCGAATTTTGCGACA
ACATGTCGAGGCTCAGCAGGACCGCT
Features (pLannotate 1.2.2; 11 found; start..end, strand, type, name):
     42..66      +  misc_feature   RB T-DNA repeat: right border repeat from nopaline C58 T-DNA
    178..198     -  CDS            TetR (fragment): tetracycline resistance regulatory protein; tetR
    225..1370    -  CDS            trfA: TRFA_ECOLX - Experimental evidence at protein level: Swiss-Prot protein existence level 1. Also involved in plasmid copy number control, promoting intermolecular coupling of protein bound iterons at oriV, which inhibits replication initiation. From Escherichia coli.
   1706..2294    -  rep_origin     ori: high-copy-number ColE1/pMB1/pBR322/pUC origin of replication
   2465..3325    -  CDS            AmpR: β-lactamase; bla; confers resistance to ampicillin, carbenicillin, and related antibiotics
   3326..3430    -  promoter       AmpR promoter: bla
   3517..4148    -  rep_origin     oriV: incP origin of replication
   4240..4264    +  misc_feature   LB T-DNA repeat: left border repeat from nopaline C58 T-DNA
   4508..4563    +  misc_feature   TMV Ω: translational enhancer from the tobacco mosaic virus 5'-leader sequence (Gallie et al., 1988)
   4565..6214    +  CDS            luciferase: firefly luciferase; luc+; enhanced luc+ version of the luciferase gene
   6312..7019    +  terminator     OCS terminator: octopine synthase terminator
