[The description below was written by a language model from this plasmid's Addgene catalogue record and pLannotate feature annotations shown in this document.]
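Description:
pEPYC1CB0427 is a MoClo (Golden Gate) Level 1 plasmid built in the pICH47732 acceptor backbone and carrying a single plant transcriptional unit that reports promoter activity through firefly luciferase. The backbone is a binary-type vector of about 7 kb. Nopaline C58-type left and right T-DNA border repeats flank the cargo, so the cassette lies within a T-DNA. Two replication systems sit outside the borders: a high-copy ColE1/pUC-type origin for propagation in E. coli, and the broad-host-range IncP oriV with its trfA replication initiator, which generally supports maintenance in Agrobacterium. Selection is by ampicillin through β-lactamase driven by its native bla promoter. A short annotated TetR fragment appears to be a backbone remnant rather than a functional element.

The insert is described as MinSyn_002::TMV::LucF::Flag::ocsT. MinSyn_002 is a minimal synthetic plant promoter. The automated annotation does not label it, but it presumably occupies the unannotated stretch between the left border and the TMV Ω leader. The Ω sequence acts as a 5' translational enhancer ahead of the firefly luciferase (luc+) coding sequence. According to the catalogue entry the luciferase carries a Flag epitope tag, which is also not picked out in the feature table. Transcription ends at the octopine synthase terminator. The parts were assembled with BsaI, and those sites were lost during cloning, as is usual for Level 1 assembly. The construct serves as a luciferase reporter for measuring the strength of this rationally designed synthetic promoter in plant systems. As a Level 1 module, it would normally also be suitable for assembly into higher-order multigene constructs.
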