Addgene plasmid #154689: pEPYC1CB0427
Purpose: MoClo Level 1 luciferase reporter
Depositing lab: Nicola Patron. Depositing organization: Earlham Institute. Publication: Rational design of minimal synthetic promoters for plants. Cai YM, Kallam K, Tidd H, Gendarini G, Salzman A, Patron NJ. Nucleic Acids Res. 2020 Aug 28. pii: 5897334. doi: 10.1093/nar/gkaa682. PubMed 32856047.
Backbone
  Vector backbone: pICH47732
  Vector type: Synthetic Biology
Growth in bacteria
  Bacterial resistance: Ampicillin, 100 μg/mL
  Growth temperature: 37°C
  Growth strain: NEB Stable
  Copy number: High Copy
Gene/Insert
  Gene/Insert name: MinSyn_002 Firefly luciferase expression cassette [MinSyn_002::TMV::LucF::Flag::ocsT]
  Species: Synthetic
  Cloning method: Restriction Enzyme; 5′ cloning site BsaI (destroyed during cloning); 3′ cloning site BsaI (destroyed during cloning)
Terms and licenses: Academic/Nonprofit Terms; Industry Terms: Not Available to Industry
Depositor comments: Please visit https://www.biorxiv.org/content/10.1101/2020.05.14.095406v1 for bioRxiv preprint.
How to cite: pEPYC1CB0427 was a gift from Nicola Patron (Addgene plasmid # 154689 ; http://n2t.net/addgene:154689 ; RRID:Addgene_154689)
